Addgene plasmid #226168: TurboID-CRaf
Purpose: Lentiviral plasmid used to express a TurboID fusion of the protein kinase CRaf.
Depositing lab: Dustin Maly. Depositing organization: University of Washington. Publication: Multiplexed profiling of intracellular protein abundance, activity, interactions and druggability with LABEL-seq. Simon JJ, Fowler DM, Maly DJ. Nat Methods. 2024 Nov;21(11):2094-2106. doi: 10.1038/s41592-024-02456-7. Epub 2024 Oct 21. PubMed 39433876.
Backbone
  Vector backbone: pLJM1
  Total vector size (bp): 11411
  Vector type: Mammalian Expression, Lentiviral
  Selectable markers: Blasticidin
Growth in bacteria
  Bacterial resistance: Ampicillin, 100 μg/mL
  Growth temperature: 37°C
  Growth strain: NEB Stable
  Copy number: High Copy
Gene/Insert
  Gene/Insert name: Myc-TurboID-CRaf (alt name: CRaf)
  Species: H. sapiens (human)
  Entrez Gene: RAF1 (a.k.a. CMD1NN, CRAF, NS5, Raf-1, c-Raf)
  Tag / fusion protein: Myc-TurboID (N terminal on insert); EGFP-IRES-BlastR (C terminal on insert)
Terms and licenses: Academic/Nonprofit Terms; Industry Terms: Not Available to Industry
How to cite: TurboID-CRaf was a gift from Dustin Maly (Addgene plasmid # 226168 ; http://n2t.net/addgene:226168 ; RRID:Addgene_226168)
