[The description below was written by a language model from this plasmid's Addgene catalogue record and pLannotate feature annotations shown in this document.]
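Description:
TurboID-CRaf is an 11.4 kb third-generation-style, self-inactivating lentiviral expression plasmid built on the pLJM1 backbone, designed to express human CRaf (RAF1) fused to the proximity-labelling biotin ligase TurboID in mammalian cells. It is maintained in E. coli through a high-copy ColE1/pUC origin and an ampicillin resistance gene. An f1 origin, an SV40 origin and remnants of lac and phage promoter elements are also carried over from the backbone. The viral portion consists of an RSV promoter driving a truncated HIV-1 5' LTR, followed by the Ψ packaging signal, a gag fragment, the RRE, a cPPT/CTS element and a ΔU3 3' LTR with a downstream SV40 polyadenylation signal. Genomic RNA can therefore be packaged when helper functions are supplied in trans, and the integrated provirus lacks LTR promoter activity.

The payload comprises two transcription units. A CMV enhancer/promoter drives the Myc-TurboID-CRaf open reading frame, with TurboID placed N-terminal to the full RAF1 coding sequence. The Myc epitope is listed in the catalogue entry but is not separately annotated in the feature table. The catalogue lists EGFP-IRES-BlastR as a C-terminal tag, but the feature map shows that it is not fused to CRaf. Instead it lies after the cPPT/CTS as an independent cassette in which the human PGK promoter drives EGFP, followed by an EMCV IRES and the blasticidin S deaminase gene. Transduced cells can thus be tracked by green fluorescence and selected with blasticidin from a single bicistronic transcript.

The construct is intended for stable expression of the kinase fusion, in which TurboID biotinylates nearby proteins. It was deposited with a study on multiplexed profiling of intracellular protein abundance, activity, interactions and druggability.
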