Features (pLannotate 1.2.2; 31 found; start..end, strand, type, name):
    155..289     +  enhancer       CMV enhancer (fragment): human cytomegalovirus immediate early enhancer; contains an 18-bp deletion relative to the standard CMV enhancer
    290..493     +  promoter       CMV promoter: human cytomegalovirus (CMV) immediate early promoter
    585..1541    +  CDS            TurboID: mutant of the E. coli biotin ligase BioID engineered for improved catalytic efficiency (Branon et al., 2018)
   1578..3521    +  CDS            RAF1 (sequence withheld): RAF1_HUMAN - Also known as RAF. Experimental evidence at protein level: Swiss-Prot protein existence level 1. Serine/threonine-protein kinase that acts as a regulatory link between the membrane-associated Ras GTPases and the MAPK/ERK cascade, and this critical regulatory link functions as a switch determining cell fate decisions including proliferation, differentiation, apoptosis, survival and oncogenic transformation. RAF1 activation initiates a mitogen-activated protein kinase (MAPK) cascade that comprises a sequential phosphorylation of the dual-specific MAPK kinases (MAP2K1/MEK1 and MAP2K2
   3584..3701    +  misc_feature   cPPT/CTS: central polypurine tract and central termination sequence of HIV-1
   3750..4260    +  promoter       hPGK promoter: human phosphoglycerate kinase 1 promoter
   4281..4997    +  CDS            EGFP: EGFP is a basic (constitutively fluorescent) green fluorescent protein published in 1996, derived from Aequorea victoria. It is reported to be a rapidly-maturing weak dimer with moderate acid sensitivity.
   5132..5594    +  misc_feature   IRES: internal ribosome entry site (IRES) of the encephalomyocarditis virus (EMCV)
   5608..6005    +  CDS            BSD (fragment): blasticidin S deaminase; Aspergillus terreus BSD; confers resistance to blasticidin
   5999..6076    +  CDS            nef (fragment): NEF_HV1Z2 - Experimental evidence at protein level: Swiss-Prot protein existence level 1. Extracellular Nef protein targets CD4(+) T-lymphocytes for apoptosis by interacting with CXCR4 surface receptors. From Human immunodeficiency virus type 1 group M subtype D (isolate Z2/CDC-Z34) (HIV-1).
   6078..6311    +  LTR            3' LTR (ΔU3): self-inactivating 3' long terminal repeat (LTR) from HIV-1
   6383..6504    +  polyA_signal   SV40 poly(A) signal: SV40 polyadenylation signal
   6544..6679    +  rep_origin     SV40 ori: SV40 origin of replication
   6700..6718    -  promoter       T7 promoter: promoter for bacteriophage T7 RNA polymerase
   6726..6881    +  CDS            lacZα (fragment): LacZα fragment of β-galactosidase; lacZ fragment
   6886..7314    +  rep_origin     f1 ori (sequence partly withheld): f1 bacteriophage origin of replication; arrow indicates direction of (+) strand synthesis
   7367..7471    +  promoter       AmpR promoter: bla
   7472..8332    +  CDS            AmpR: β-lactamase; bla; confers resistance to ampicillin, carbenicillin, and related antibiotics
   8503..9091    +  rep_origin     ori: high-copy-number ColE1/pMB1/pBR322/pUC origin of replication
   9274..9366    +  CDS            lacI (fragment): lac repressor; lacI; The lac repressor binds to the lac operator to inhibit transcription in E. coli. This inhibition can be relieved by adding lactose or isopropyl-β-D-thiogalactopyranoside (IPTG).
   9379..9400    +  protein_bind   CAP binding site: CAP binding activates transcription in the presence of cAMP. E. coli catabolite activator protein
   9415..9445    +  promoter       lac promoter: promoter for the E. coli lac operon
   9449..9471    +  protein_bind   lac operator (fragment): The lac repressor binds to the lac operator to inhibit transcription in E. coli. This inhibition can be relieved by adding lactose or isopropyl-β-D-thiogalactopyranoside (IPTG). lac repressor encoded by lacI
   9514..9532    +  promoter       T3 promoter: promoter for bacteriophage T3 RNA polymerase
   9560..9786    +  promoter       RSV promoter: Rous sarcoma virus enhancer/promoter
   9787..9967    +  LTR            5' LTR (truncated): truncated 5' long terminal repeat (LTR) from HIV-1
  10014..10139   +  misc_feature   HIV-1 Ψ: packaging signal of human immunodeficiency virus type 1
  10123..10486   +  CDS            HIV-1 gag (fragment): gag protein from human immunodeficiency virus 1; gag
  10632..10865   +  misc_feature   RRE: The Rev response element (RRE) of HIV-1 allows for Rev-dependent mRNA export from the nucleus to the cytoplasm.
  11242..11342   +  CDS            Rev (fragment): human immunodeficiency virus 1 (HIV-1) Rev protein; rev; enhances nuclear export of unspliced and incompletely spliced viral mRNAs
  11392..164     +  promoter       U6 promoter (fragment) (across the origin): RNA polymerase III promoter for human U6 snRNA
>Addgene plasmid #226168 | TurboID-CRaf | addgene full sequence | sequence record 451891 | Addgene NGS Result
TCCTTCATATTTGCATATACGATACAAGGCTGTTAGAGAGATAATTGGAATTAATTTGACTGTAAACACA
AAGATATTAGTACAAAATACGTGACGTAGAAAGTAATAATTTCTTGGGTAGTTTGCAGTTTTAAAATTAT
GTTTTAAAATGGACTATCATATGCCAAGTACGCCCCCTATTGACGTCAATGACGGTAAATGGCCCGCCTG
GCATTATGCCCAGTACATGACCTTATGGGACTTTCCTACTTGGCAGTACATCTACGTATTAGTCATCGCT
ATTACCATGGTGATGCGGTTTTGGCAGTACATCAATGGGCGTGGATAGCGGTTTGACTCACGGGGATTTC
CAAGTCTCCACCCCATTGACGTCAATGGGAGTTTGTTTTGGCACCAAAATCAACGGGACTTTCCAAAATG
TCGTAACAACTCCGCCCCATTGACGCAAATGGGCGGTAGGCGTGTACGGTGGGAGGTCTATATAAGCAGA
GCTGGTTTAGTGAACCGTCAGATCCGCTAGCGCTACCGGTAAGCTTGCCGCCACCATGGAACAAAAACTC
ATCTCAGAAGAGGATCTCGGTGGAAAAGACAATACTGTGCCTCTGAAGCTGATCGCTCTCCTGGCTAATG
GCGAGTTCCATAGTGGCGAACAGCTGGGAGAAACCCTGGGCATGTCCAGGGCCGCTATCAACAAGCACAT
TCAGACTCTGCGCGACTGGGGCGTGGACGTGTTCACCGTGCCCGGAAAGGGCTACTCTCTGCCCGAGCCT
ATCCCGCTGCTGAACGCTAAACAGATTCTGGGACAGCTGGACGGCGGGAGCGTGGCAGTCCTGCCTGTGG
TCGACTCCACCAATCAGTACCTGCTGGATCGAATCGGCGAGCTGAAGAGTGGGGATGCTTGCATTGCAGA
ATATCAGCAGGCAGGGAGAGGAAGCAGAGGGAGGAAATGGTTCTCTCCTTTTGGAGCTAACCTGTACCTG
AGTATGTTTTGGCGCCTGAAGCGGGGACCAGCAGCAATCGGCCTGGGCCCGGTCATCGGAATTGTCATGG
CAGAAGCGCTGCGAAAGCTGGGAGCAGACAAGGTGCGAGTCAAATGGCCCAATGACCTGTATCTGCAGGA
TAGAAAGCTGGCAGGCATCCTGGTGGAGCTGGCCGGAATAACAGGCGATGCTGCACAGATCGTCATTGGC
GCCGGGATTAACGTGGCTATGAGGCGCGTGGAGGAAAGCGTGGTCAATCAGGGCTGGATCACACTGCAGG
AAGCAGGGATTAACCTGGACAGGAATACTCTGGCCGCTACGCTGATCCGAGAGCTGCGGGCAGCCCTGGA
ACTGTTCGAGCAGGAAGGCCTGGCTCCATATCTGCCACGGTGGGAGAAGCTGGATAACTTCATCAATAGA
CCCGTGAAGCTGATCATTGGGGACAAAGAGATTTTCGGGATTAGCCGGGGGATTGATAAACAGGGAGCCC
TGCTGCTGGAACAGGACGGAGTTATCAAACCCTGGATGGGCGGAGAAATCAGTCTGCGGTCTGCCGAAAA
GCTGCAGGGTGGCAGCGGTAGTGGATCTGGCTCAGGA
[1944 nt withheld, positions 1578-3521]
TGACTCGAGTCTAGAGGGCCCGAATTCTCGACCTCGAGACAAATGGCAGTATTCATCCACAATTTTAAAA
GAAAAGGGGGGATTGGGGGGTACAGTGCAGGGGAAAGAATAGTAGACATAATAGCAACAGACATACAAAC
TAAAGAATTACAAAAACAAATTACAAAAATTCAAAATTTTCGGGTTTATTACAGGGACAGCAGAGATCCA
CTTTGGCCGCGGCTCGAGGGGGTTGGGGTTGCGCCTTTTCCAAGGCAGCCCTGGGTTTGCGCAGGGACGC
GGCTGCTCTGGGCGTGGTTCCGGGAAACGCAGCGGCGCCGACCCTGGGTCTCGCACATTCTTCACGTCCG
TTCGCAGCGTCACCCGGATCTTCGCCGCTACCCTTGTGGGCCCCCCGGCGACGCTTCCTGCTCCGCCCCT
AAGTCGGGAAGGTTCCTTGCGGTTCGCGGCGTGCCGGACGTGACAAACGGAAGCCGCACGTCTCACTAGT
ACCCTCGCAGACGGACAGCGCCAGGGAGCAATGGCAGCGCGCCGACCGCGATGGGCTGTGGCCAATAGCG
GCTGCTCAGCAGGGCGCGCCGAGAGCAGCGGCCGGGAAGGGGCGGTGCGGGAGGCGGGGTGTGGGGCGGT
AGTGTGGGCCCTGTTCCTGCCCGCGCGGTGTTCCGCATTCTGCAAGCCTCCGGAGCGCACGTCGGCAGTC
GGCTCCCTCGTTGACCGAATCACCGACCTCTCTCCCCAGGGGGATCCACCGGAGCCACCATGGTGAGCAA
GGGCGAGGAGCTGTTCACCGGGGTGGTGCCCATCCTGGTCGAGCTGGACGGCGACGTAAACGGCCACAAG
TTCAGCGTGTCCGGCGAGGGCGAGGGCGATGCCACCTACGGCAAGCTGACCCTGAAGTTCATCTGCACCA
CCGGCAAGCTGCCCGTGCCCTGGCCCACCCTCGTGACCACCCTGACCTACGGCGTGCAGTGCTTCAGCCG
CTACCCCGACCACATGAAGCAGCACGACTTCTTCAAGTCCGCCATGCCCGAAGGCTACGTCCAGGAGCGC
ACCATCTTCTTCAAGGACGACGGCAACTACAAGACCCGCGCCGAGGTGAAGTTCGAGGGCGACACCCTGG
TGAACCGCATCGAGCTGAAGGGCATCGACTTCAAGGAGGACGGCAACATCCTGGGGCACAAGCTGGAGTA
CAACTACAACAGCCACAACGTCTATATCATGGCCGACAAGCAGAAGAACGGCATCAAGGTGAACTTCAAG
ATCCGCCACAACATCGAGGACGGCAGCGTGCAGCTCGCCGACCACTACCAGCAGAACACCCCCATCGGCG
ACGGCCCCGTGCTGCTGCCCGACAACCACTACCTGAGCACCCAGTCCGCCCTGAGCAAAGACCCCAACGA
GAAGCGCGATCACATGGTCCTGCTGGAGTTCGTGACCGCCGCCGGGATCACTCTCGGCATGGACGAGCTG
TACAAGTGACTGTGGAATCAGAGAGACTGCCCCTCTCCCTCTCACCCCCCTAACGTTACTGGCCGAAGCC
GCTTGGAATAAGGCCGGTGTGCGTTTGTCTATATGTTATTTTCCACCATATTGCCGTCTTTTGGCAATGT
GAGGGCCCGGAAACCTGGCCCTGTCTTCTTGACGAGCATTCCTAGGGGTCTTTCCCCTCTCGCCAAAGGA
ATGCAAGGTCTGTTGAATGTCGTGAAGGAAGCAGTTCCTCTGGAAGCTTCTTGAAGACAAACAACGTCTG
TAGCGACCCTTTGCAGGCAGCGGAACCCCCCACCTGGCGACAGGTGCCTCTGCGGCCAAAAGCCACGTGT
ATAAGATACACCTGCAAAGGCGGCACAACCCCAGTGCCACGTTGTGAGTTGGATAGTTGTGGAAAGAGTC
AAATGGCTCTCCTCAAGCGTATTCAACAAGGGGCTGAAGGATGCCCAGAAGGTACCCCATTGTATGGGAT
CTGATCTGGGGCCTCGGTGCACATGCTTTACATGTGTTTAGTCGAGGTTAAAAAAACGTCTAGGCCCCCC
GAACCACGGGGACGTGGTTTTCCTTTGAAAAACACGATGATAATATGGCCACAACCATGGCCAAGCCTTT
GTCTCAAGAAGAATCCACCCTCATTGAAAGAGCAACGGCTACAATCAACAGCATCCCCATCTCTGAAGAC
TACAGCGTCGCCAGCGCAGCTCTCTCTAGCGACGGCCGCATCTTCACTGGTGTCAATGTATATCATTTTA
CTGGGGGACCTTGTGCAGAACTCGTGGTGCTGGGCACTGCTGCTGCTGCGGCAGCTGGCAACCTGACTTG
TATCGTCGCGATCGGAAATGAGAACAGGGGCATCTTGAGCCCCTGCGGACGGTGCCGACAGGTGCTTCTC
GATCTGCATCCTGGGATCAAAGCCATAGTGAAGGACAGTGATGGACAGCCGACGGCAGTTGGGATTCGTG
AATTGCTGCCCTCTGGTTATGTGTGGGAGGGCTAGGGTACCTTTAAGACCAATGACTTACAAGGCAGCTG
TAGATCTTAGCCACTTTTTAAAAGAAAAGGGGGGACTGGAAGGGCTAATTCACTCCCAACGAAGACAAGA
TCTGCTTTTTGCTTGTACTGGGTCTCTCTGGTTAGACCAGATCTGAGCCTGGGAGCTCTCTGGCTAACTA
GGGAACCCACTGCTTAAGCCTCAATAAAGCTTGCCTTGAGTGCTTCAAGTAGTGTGTGCCCGTCTGTTGT
GTGACTCTGGTAACTAGAGATCCCTCAGACCCTTTTAGTCAGTGTGGAAAATCTCTAGCAGTAGTAGTTC
ATGTCATCTTATTATTCAGTATTTATAACTTGCAAAGAAATGAATATCAGAGAGTGAGAGGAACTTGTTT
ATTGCAGCTTATAATGGTTACAAATAAAGCAATAGCATCACAAATTTCACAAATAAAGCATTTTTTTCAC
TGCATTCTAGTTGTGGTTTGTCCAAACTCATCAATGTATCTTATCATGTCTGGCTCTAGCTATCCCGCCC
CTAACTCCGCCCATCCCGCCCCTAACTCCGCCCAGTTCCGCCCATTCTCCGCCCCATGGCTGACTAATTT
TTTTTATTTATGCAGAGGCCGAGGCCGCCTCGGCCTCTGAGCTATTCCAGAAGTAGTGAGGAGGCTTTTT
TGGAGGCCTAGGGACGTACCCAATTCGCCCTATAGTGAGTCGTATTACGCGCGCTCACTGGCCGTCGTTT
TACAACGTCGTGACTGGGAAAACCCTGGCGTTACCCAACTTAATCGCCTTGCAGCACATCCCCCTTTCGC
CAGCTGGCGTAATAGCGAAGAGGCCCGCACCGATCGCCCTTCCCAACAGTTGCGCAGCCTGAATGGCGAA
TGGG
[124 nt withheld, positions 6886-7009]
C
[91 nt withheld, positions 7011-7101]
A
[49 nt withheld, positions 7103-7151]
CCTTTGACGTTGGAGTCCACGTTCTTT
[37 nt withheld, positions 7179-7215]
ACCCTATCTCGGTCTATTCTTTTGATTTATAAGGGATTTTGCCGATTTCGGCCTATTGGTTAAAAAATGA
GCTGATTTAACAAAAATTTAACGCGAATTTTAACAAAATATTAACGCTTACAATTTAGGTGGCACTTTTC
GGGGAAATGTGCGCGGAACCCCTATTTGTTTATTTTTCTAAATACATTCAAATATGTATCCGCTCATGAG
ACAATAACCCTGATAAATGCTTCAATAATATTGAAAAAGGAAGAGTATGAGTATTCAACATTTCCGTGTC
GCCCTTATTCCCTTTTTTGCGGCATTTTGCCTTCCTGTTTTTGCTCACCCAGAAACGCTGGTGAAAGTAA
AAGATGCTGAAGATCAGTTGGGTGCACGAGTGGGTTACATCGAACTGGATCTCAACAGCGGTAAGATCCT
TGAGAGTTTTCGCCCCGAAGAACGTTTTCCAATGATGAGCACTTTTAAAGTTCTGCTATGTGGCGCGGTA
TTATCCCGTATTGACGCCGGGCAAGAGCAACTCGGTCGCCGCATACACTATTCTCAGAATGACTTGGTTG
AGTACTCACCAGTCACAGAAAAGCATCTTACGGATGGCATGACAGTAAGAGAATTATGCAGTGCTGCCAT
AACCATGAGTGATAACACTGCGGCCAACTTACTTCTGACAACGATCGGAGGACCGAAGGAGCTAACCGCT
TTTTTGCACAACATGGGGGATCATGTAACTCGCCTTGATCGTTGGGAACCGGAGCTGAATGAAGCCATAC
CAAACGACGAGCGTGACACCACGATGCCTGTAGCAATGGCAACAACGTTGCGCAAACTATTAACTGGCGA
ACTACTTACTCTAGCTTCCCGGCAACAATTAATAGACTGGATGGAGGCGGATAAAGTTGCAGGACCACTT
CTGCGCTCGGCCCTTCCGGCTGGCTGGTTTATTGCTGATAAATCTGGAGCCGGTGAGCGTGGGTCTCGCG
GTATCATTGCAGCACTGGGGCCAGATGGTAAGCCCTCCCGTATCGTAGTTATCTACACGACGGGGAGTCA
GGCAACTATGGATGAACGAAATAGACAGATCGCTGAGATAGGTGCCTCACTGATTAAGCATTGGTAACTG
TCAGACCAAGTTTACTCATATATACTTTAGATTGATTTAAAACTTCATTTTTAATTTAAAAGGATCTAGG
TGAAGATCCTTTTTGATAATCTCATGACCAAAATCCCTTAACGTGAGTTTTCGTTCCACTGAGCGTCAGA
CCCCGTAGAAAAGATCAAAGGATCTTCTTGAGATCCTTTTTTTCTGCGCGTAATCTGCTGCTTGCAAACA
AAAAAACCACCGCTACCAGCGGTGGTTTGTTTGCCGGATCAAGAGCTACCAACTCTTTTTCCGAAGGTAA
CTGGCTTCAGCAGAGCGCAGATACCAAATACTGTTCTTCTAGTGTAGCCGTAGTTAGGCCACCACTTCAA
GAACTCTGTAGCACCGCCTACATACCTCGCTCTGCTAATCCTGTTACCAGTGGCTGCTGCCAGTGGCGAT
AAGTCGTGTCTTACCGGGTTGGACTCAAGACGATAGTTACCGGATAAGGCGCAGCGGTCGGGCTGAACGG
GGGGTTCGTGCACACAGCCCAGCTTGGAGCGAACGACCTACACCGAACTGAGATACCTACAGCGTGAGCT
ATGAGAAAGCGCCACGCTTCCCGAAGGGAGAAAGGCGGACAGGTATCCGGTAAGCGGCAGGGTCGGAACA
GGAGAGCGCACGAGGGAGCTTCCAGGGGGAAACGCCTGGTATCTTTATAGTCCTGTCGGGTTTCGCCACC
TCTGACTTGAGCGTCGATTTTTGTGATGCTCGTCAGGGGGGCGGAGCCTATGGAAAAACGCCAGCAACGC
GGCCTTTTTACGGTTCCTGGCCTTTTGCTGGCCTTTTGCTCACATGTTCTTTCCTGCGTTATCCCCTGAT
TCTGTGGATAACCGTATTACCGCCTTTGAGTGAGCTGATACCGCTCGCCGCAGCCGAACGACCGAGCGCA
GCGAGTCAGTGAGCGAGGAAGCGGAAGAGCGCCCAATACGCAAACCGCCTCTCCCCGCGCGTTGGCCGAT
TCATTAATGCAGCTGGCACGACAGGTTTCCCGACTGGAAAGCGGGCAGTGAGCGCAACGCAATTAATGTG
AGTTAGCTCACTCATTAGGCACCCCAGGCTTTACACTTTATGCTTCCGGCTCGTATGTTGTGTGGAATTG
TGAGCGGATAACAATTTCACACAGGAAACAGCTATGACCATGATTACGCCAAGCGCGCAATTAACCCTCA
CTAAAGGGAACAAAAGCTGGAGCTGCAAGCTTAATGTAGTCTTATGCAATACTCTTGTAGTCTTGCAACA
TGGTAACGATGAGTTAGCAACATGCCTTACAAGGAGAGAAAAAGCACCGTGCATGCCGATTGGTGGAAGT
AAGGTGGTACGATCGTGCCTTATTAGGAAGGCAACAGACGGGTCTGACATGGATTGGACGAACCACTGAA
TTGCCGCATTGCAGAGATATTGTATTTAAGTGCCTAGCTCGATACATAAACGGGTCTCTCTGGTTAGACC
AGATCTGAGCCTGGGAGCTCTCTGGCTAACTAGGGAACCCACTGCTTAAGCCTCAATAAAGCTTGCCTTG
AGTGCTTCAAGTAGTGTGTGCCCGTCTGTTGTGTGACTCTGGTAACTAGAGATCCCTCAGACCCTTTTAG
TCAGTGTGGAAAATCTCTAGCAGTGGCGCCCGAACAGGGACTTGAAAGCGAAAGGGAAACCAGAGGAGCT
CTCTCGACGCAGGACTCGGCTTGCTGAAGCGCGCACGGCAAGAGGCGAGGGGCGGCGACTGGTGAGTACG
CCAAAAATTTTGACTAGCGGAGGCTAGAAGGAGAGAGATGGGTGCGAGAGCGTCAGTATTAAGCGGGGGA
GAATTAGATCGCGATGGGAAAAAATTCGGTTAAGGCCAGGGGGAAAGAAAAAATATAAATTAAAACATAT
AGTATGGGCAAGCAGGGAGCTAGAACGATTCGCAGTTAATCCTGGCCTGTTAGAAACATCAGAAGGCTGT
AGACAAATACTGGGACAGCTACAACCATCCCTTCAGACAGGATCAGAAGAACTTAGATCATTATATAATA
CAGTAGCAACCCTCTATTGTGTGCATCAAAGGATAGAGATAAAAGACACCAAGGAAGCTTTAGACAAGAT
AGAGGAAGAGCAAAACAAAAGTAAGACCACCGCACAGCAAGCGGCCGCTGATCTTCAGACCTGGAGGAGG
AGATATGAGGGACAATTGGAGAAGTGAATTATATAAATATAAAGTAGTAAAAATTGAACCATTAGGAGTA
GCACCCACCAAGGCAAAGAGAAGAGTGGTGCAGAGAGAAAAAAGAGCAGTGGGAATAGGAGCTTTGTTCC
TTGGGTTCTTGGGAGCAGCAGGAAGCACTATGGGCGCAGCGTCAATGACGCTGACGGTACAGGCCAGACA
ATTATTGTCTGGTATAGTGCAGCAGCAGAACAATTTGCTGAGGGCTATTGAGGCGCAACAGCATCTGTTG
CAACTCACAGTCTGGGGCATCAAGCAGCTCCAGGCAAGAATCCTGGCTGTGGAAAGATACCTAAAGGATC
AACAGCTCCTGGGGATTTGGGGTTGCTCTGGAAAACTCATTTGCACCACTGCTGTGCCTTGGAATGCTAG
TTGGAGTAATAAATCTCTGGAACAGATTTGGAATCACACGACCTGGATGGAGTGGGACAGAGAAATTAAC
AATTACACAAGCTTAATACACTCCTTAATTGAAGAATCGCAAAACCAGCAAGAAAAGAATGAACAAGAAT
TATTGGAATTAGATAAATGGGCAAGTTTGTGGAATTGGTTTAACATAACAAATTGGCTGTGGTATATAAA
ATTATTCATAATGATAGTAGGAGGCTTGGTAGGTTTAAGAATAGTTTTTGCTGTACTTTCTATAGTGAAT
AGAGTTAGGCAGGGATATTCACCATTATCGTTTCAGACCCACCTCCCAACCCCGAGGGGACCCGACAGGC
CCGAAGGAATAGAAGAAGAAGGTGGAGAGAGAGACAGAGACAGATCCATTCGATTAGTGAACGGATCTCG
ACGGTATCGATCACGAGACTAGCCTCGAGCGGCCGCCCCCTTCACCGAGGGCCTATTTCCCATGAT
